>Addgene plasmid #44957 | pFA6a-link-yomApple-Kan | depositor full sequence | sequence record 62237 | pFA6a-link-yomApple-Kan sequence 4888 bps
TCTGTAAGCGGATGCCGGGAGCAGACAAGCCCGTCAGGGCGCGTCAGCGGGTGTTGGCGGGTGTCGGGGC
TGGCTTAACTATGCGGCATCAGAGCAGATTGTACTGAGAGTGCACCATATGGACATATTGTCGTTAGAAC
GCGGCTACAATTAATACATAACCTTATGTATCATACACATACGATTTAGGTGACACTATAGAACGCGGCC
GCCAGCTGAAGCTTCGTACGCTGCAGGTCGACGGATCGGTGACGGTGCTGGTTTAATTAACATGGTATCT
AAAGGTGAGGAAAACAATATGGCTATCATTAAAGAGTTTATGCGTTTCAAGGTTCACATGGAAGGTTCTG
TTAATGGTCATGAGTTCGAAATAGAAGGTGAGGGCGAAGGGCGACCATACGAAGCATTTCAAACTGCTAA
ACTCAAGGTAACTAAAGGCGGTCCTCTTCCATTTGCCTGGGATATATTGTCACCTCAGTTCATGTATGGT
TCAAAAGTTTACATTAAACATCCAGCGGATATCCCTGACTACTTTAAACTGTCTTTCCCTGAAGGTTTTA
GATGGGAAAGAGTTATGAACTTCGAAGATGGTGGAATTATTCACGTCAATCAAGATTCAAGTTTACAGGA
TGGCGTCTTTATCTACAAGGTGAAGTTGAGAGGAACAAATTTTCCATCCGATGGGCCAGTTATGCAAAAG
AAAACTATGGGCTGGGAAGCCTCTGAAGAGAGAATGTACCCAGAGGACGGAGCCTTAAAAAGTGAAATCA
AAAAGAGATTGAAGTTGAAGGATGGTGGGCACTATGCAGCAGAAGTGAAAACGACATATAAGGCTAAAAA
GCCTGTCCAACTACCAGGAGCTTATATTGTGGACATCAAACTTGACATAGTAAGCCATAACGAAGATTAC
ACCATCGTTGAACAATACGAGAGAGCTGAAGGTAGGCATTCCACAGGAGGCATGGACGAACTATACAAAT
AAGGCGCGCCACTTCTAAATAAGCGAATTTCTTATGATTTATGATTTTTATTATTAAATAAGTTATAAAA
AAAATAAGTGTATACAAATTTTAAAGTGACTCTTAGGTTTTAAAACGAAAATTCTTATTCTTGAGTAACT
CTTTCCTGTAGGTCAGGTTGCTTTCTCAGGTATAGTATGAGGTCGCTCTTATTGACCACACCTCTACCGG
CAGATCCGCTAGGGATAACAGGGTAATATAGATCTGTTTAGCTTGCCTCGTCCCCGCCGGGTCACCCGGC
CAGCGACATGGAGGCCCAGAATACCCTCCTTGACAGTCTTGACGTGCGCAGCTCAGGGGCATGATGTGAC
TGTCGCCCGTACATTTAGCCCATACATCCCCATGTATAATCATTTGCATCCATACATTTTGATGGCCGCA
CGGCGCGAAGCAAAAATTACGGCTCCTCGCTGCAGACCTGCGAGCAGGGAAACGCTCCCCTCACAGACGC
GTTGAATTGTCCCCACGCCGCGCCCCTGTAGAGAAATATAAAAGGTTAGGATTTGCCACTGAGGTTCTTC
TTTCATATACTTCCTTTTAAAATCTTGCTAGGATACAGTTCTCACATCACATCCGAACATAAACAACCAT
GGGTAAGGAAAAGACTCACGTTTCGAGGCCGCGATTAAATTCCAACATGGATGCTGATTTATATGGGTAT
AAATGGGCTCGCGATAATGTCGGGCAATCAGGTGCGACAATCTATCGATTGTATGGGAAGCCCGATGCGC
CAGAGTTGTTTCTGAAACATGGCAAAGGTAGCGTTGCCAATGATGTTACAGATGAGATGGTCAGACTAAA
CTGGCTGACGGAATTTATGCCTCTTCCGACCATCAAGCATTTTATCCGTACTCCTGATGATGCATGGTTA
CTCACCACTGCGATCCCCGGCAAAACAGCATTCCAGGTATTAGAAGAATATCCTGATTCAGGTGAAAATA
TTGTTGATGCGCTGGCAGTGTTCCTGCGCCGGTTGCATTCGATTCCTGTTTGTAATTGTCCTTTTAACAG
CGATCGCGTATTTCGTCTCGCTCAGGCGCAATCACGAATGAATAACGGTTTGGTTGATGCGAGTGATTTT
GATGACGAGCGTAATGGCTGGCCTGTTGAACAAGTCTGGAAAGAAATGCATAAGCTTTTGCCATTCTCAC
CGGATTCAGTCGTCACTCATGGTGATTTCTCACTTGATAACCTTATTTTTGACGAGGGGAAATTAATAGG
TTGTATTGATGTTGGACGAGTCGGAATCGCAGACCGATACCAGGATCTTGCCATCCTATGGAACTGCCTC
GGTGAGTTTTCTCCTTCATTACAGAAACGGCTTTTTCAAAAATATGGTATTGATAATCCTGATATGAATA
AATTGCAGTTTCATTTGATGCTCGATGAGTTTTTCTAATCAGTACTGACAATAAAAAGATTCTTGTTTTC
AAGAACTTGTCATTTGTATAGTTTTTTTATATTGTAGTTGTTCTATTTTAATCAAATGTTAGCGTGATTT
ATATTTTTTTTCGCCTCGACATCATCTGCCCAGATGCGAAGTTAAGTGCGCAGAAAGTAATATCATGCGT
CAATCGTATGTGAATGCTGGTCGCTATACTGCTGTCGATTCGATACTAACGCCGCCATCCAGTTTAAACG
AGCTCGAATTCATCGATGATATCAGATCCACTAGTGGCCTATGCGGCCGCGGATCTGCCGGTCTCCCTAT
AGTGAGTCGTATTAATTTCGATAAGCCAGGTTAACCTGCATTAATGAATCGGCCAACGCGCGGGGAGAGG
CGGTTTGCGTATTGGGCGCTCTTCCGCTTCCTCGCTCACTGACTCGCTGCGCTCGGTCGTTCGGCTGCGG
CGAGCGGTATCAGCTCACTCAAAGGCGGTAATACGGTTATCCACAGAATCAGGGGATAACGCAGGAAAGA
ACATGTGAGCAAAAGGCCAGCAAAAGGCCAGGAACCGTAAAAAGGCCGCGTTGCTGGCGTTTTTCCATAG
GCTCCGCCCCCCTGACGAGCATCACAAAAATCGACGCTCAAGTCAGAGGTGGCGAAACCCGACAGGACTA
TAAAGATACCAGGCGTTTCCCCCTGGAAGCTCCCTCGTGCGCTCTCCTGTTCCGACCCTGCCGCTTACCG
GATACCTGTCCGCCTTTCTCCCTTCGGGAAGCGTGGCGCTTTCTCAATGCTCACGCTGTAGGTATCTCAG
TTCGGTGTAGGTCGTTCGCTCCAAGCTGGGCTGTGTGCACGAACCCCCCGTTCAGCCCGACCGCTGCGCC
TTATCCGGTAACTATCGTCTTGAGTCCAACCCGGTAAGACACGACTTATCGCCACTGGCAGCAGCCACTG
GTAACAGGATTAGCAGAGCGAGGTATGTAGGCGGTGCTACAGAGTTCTTGAAGTGGTGGCCTAACTACGG
CTACACTAGAAGGACAGTATTTGGTATCTGCGCTCTGCTGAAGCCAGTTACCTTCGGAAAAAGAGTTGGT
AGCTCTTGATCCGGCAAACAAACCACCGCTGGTAGCGGTGGTTTTTTTGTTTGCAAGCAGCAGATTACGC
GCAGAAAAAAAGGATCTCAAGAAGATCCTTTGATCTTTTCTACGGGGTCTGACGCTCAGTGGAACGAAAA
CTCACGTTAAGGGATTTTGGTCATGAGATTATCAAAAAGGATCTTCACCTAGATCCTTTTAAATTAAAAA
TGAAGTTTTAAATCAATCTAAAGTATATATGAGTAAACTTGGTCTGACAGTTACCAATGCTTAATCAGTG
AGGCACCTATCTCAGCGATCTGTCTATTTCGTTCATCCATAGTTGCCTGACTCCCCGTCGTGTAGATAAC
TACGATACGGGAGGGCTTACCATCTGGCCCCAGTGCTGCAATGATACCGCGAGACCCACGCTCACCGGCT
CCAGATTTATCAGCAATAAACCAGCCAGCCGGAAGGGCCGAGCGCAGAAGTGGTCCTGCAACTTTATCCG
CCTCCATCCAGTCTATTAATTGTTGCCGGGAAGCTAGAGTAAGTAGTTCGCCAGTTAATAGTTTGCGCAA
CGTTGTTGCCATTGCTACAGGCATCGTGGTGTCACGCTCGTCGTTTGGTATGGCTTCATTCAGCTCCGGT
TCCCAACGATCAAGGCGAGTTACATGATCCCCCATGTTGTGCAAAAAAGCGGTTAGCTCCTTCGGTCCTC
CGATCGTTGTCAGAAGTAAGTTGGCCGCAGTGTTATCACTCATGGTTATGGCAGCACTGCATAATTCTCT
TACTGTCATGCCATCCGTAAGATGCTTTTCTGTGACTGGTGAGTACTCAACCAAGTCATTCTGAGAATAG
TGTATGCGGCGACCGAGTTGCTCTTGCCCGGCGTCAATACGGGATAATACCGCGCCACATAGCAGAACTT
TAAAAGTGCTCATCATTGGAAAACGTTCTTCGGGGCGAAAACTCTCAAGGATCTTACCGCTGTTGAGATC
CAGTTCGATGTAACCCACTCGTGCACCCAACTGATCTTCAGCATCTTTTACTTTCACCAGCGTTTCTGGG
TGAGCAAAAACAGGAAGGCAAAATGCCGCAAAAAAGGGAATAAGGGCGACACGGAAATGTTGAATACTCA
TACTCTTCCTTTTTCAATATTATTGAAGCATTTATCAGGGTTATTGTCTCATGAGCGGATACATATTTGA
ATGTATTTAGAAAAATAAACAAATAGGGGTTCCGCGCACATTTCCCCGAAAAGTGCCACCTGACGTCTAA
GAAACCATTATTATCATGACATTAACCTATAAAAATAGGCGTATCACGAGGCCCTTTCGTCTCGCGCGTT
TCGGTGATGACGGTGAAAACCTCTGACACATGCAGCTCCCGGAGACGGTCACAGCTTG
Features (pLannotate 1.2.2; 11 found; start..end, strand, type, name):
     70..121     +  misc_feature   bom (fragment): basis of mobility region from pBR322
    184..202     +  promoter       SP6 promoter: promoter for bacteriophage SP6 RNA polymerase
    272..979     +  CDS            mApple: mApple is a basic (constitutively fluorescent) red fluorescent protein published in 2008, derived from Discosoma sp.. It is reported to be a rapidly-maturing monomer with high acid sensitivity.
   1003..1190    +  terminator     ADH1 terminator: S. cerevisiae ADH1; transcription terminator for the S. cerevisiae alcohol dehydrogenase 1 (ADH1) gene
   1265..2621    +  gene           kanMX: yeast selectable marker conferring kanamycin resistance (Wach et al., 1994)
   2726..2744    -  promoter       T7 promoter: promoter for bacteriophage T7 RNA polymerase
   2766..2819    -  CDS            lacI (fragment): lac repressor; lacI; The lac repressor binds to the lac operator to inhibit transcription in E. coli. This inhibition can be relieved by adding lactose or isopropyl-β-D-thiogalactopyranoside (IPTG).
   3002..3590    -  rep_origin     ori: high-copy-number ColE1/pMB1/pBR322/pUC origin of replication
   3761..4621    -  CDS            AmpR: β-lactamase; bla; confers resistance to ampicillin, carbenicillin, and related antibiotics
   4622..4726    -  promoter       AmpR promoter: bla
   4821..4856    +  CDS            rop (fragment): Rop protein, which maintains plasmids at low copy number; rop
