[The description below was written by a language model from this plasmid's Addgene catalogue record and pLannotate feature annotations shown in this document.]
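Description:
pFA6a-link-yomApple-Kan is a 4,888 bp yeast tagging vector built on the pFA6a backbone. It serves as a template source for a cassette that fuses a red fluorescent protein to a gene of interest in Saccharomyces cerevisiae. In E. coli it is propagated through a high-copy ColE1/pUC-type origin and selected with ampicillin via the β-lactamase gene and its native promoter. The feature table shows no yeast replication origin or centromere. This fits a plasmid whose cassette is meant to be integrated into the genome rather than maintained episomally, although the record does not spell out the integration procedure.

The payload is yomApple, a synthetic, yeast codon-optimized version of mApple, a rapidly maturing monomeric red fluorescent protein derived from Discosoma with reported high acid sensitivity. No yeast promoter is annotated upstream of the coding sequence. That is expected for a tagging module, in which expression comes from the promoter of the tagged chromosomal gene. The "link" in the name suggests a linker sequence preceding the fluorescent protein, but it is not separately annotated. The ADH1 terminator follows the reporter and ends transcription of the fusion. Next comes the kanMX marker, which allows selection of yeast transformants; in yeast this marker is normally selected with the aminoglycoside G418.

SP6 and T7 promoters flank the cassette region, and short bom, lacI and rop fragments are backbone remnants with no evident function. According to the depositor comments, the design derives from an earlier set of optimized fluorescent protein tagging cassettes for budding yeast. The plasmid belongs to a series of improved blue, green and red tagging vectors used to visualize protein localization and abundance.
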