Addgene plasmid #44957: pFA6a-link-yomApple-Kan
Purpose: Yeast tagging vector to create gene fusion with yeast optimized mApple with Kan selection
Depositing lab: Wendell Lim & Kurt Thorn. Depositing organization: University of California, San Francisco (UCSF). Publication: Improved Blue, Green, and Red Fluorescent Protein Tagging Vectors for S. cerevisiae. Lee S, Lim WA, Thorn KS. PLoS One. 2013 Jul 2;8(7):e67902. doi: 10.1371/journal.pone.0067902. Print 2013. PubMed 23844123.
Backbone
  Vector backbone: pFA6a
  Vector type: Yeast Expression
  Selectable markers: Kanamycin
Growth in bacteria
  Bacterial resistance: Ampicillin, 100 μg/mL
  Growth temperature: 37°C
  Growth strain: DH5alpha
  Copy number: Unknown
Gene/Insert
  Gene/Insert name: yomApple (alt name: Yeast Optimized mApple)
  Species: Synthetic
Terms and licenses: Academic/Nonprofit Terms; Industry Terms: Not Available to Industry
Depositor comments: This vector is derived from the sequences published in “Optimized cassettes for fluorescent protein tagging in Saccharomyces cerevisiae.” Sheff MA, Thorn KS. Yeast. 2004 Jun;21(8):661-70. These plasmids were generated with funding from an NIGMS Systems Biology Center grant, number P50 GM081879. Please acknowledge this grant if you use these plasmids.
How to cite: pFA6a-link-yomApple-Kan was a gift from Wendell Lim & Kurt Thorn (Addgene plasmid # 44957 ; http://n2t.net/addgene:44957 ; RRID:Addgene_44957)
