>Addgene plasmid #44957 | pFA6a-link-yomApple-Kan | addgene partial sequence | sequence record 63702 | Sp6 5'-ATTTAGGTGACACTATAG-3'
GACGGATCGGTGACGGTGCTGGTTTAATTAACATGGTATCTAAAGGTGAGGAAAACAATATGGCTATCAT
TAAAGAGTTTATGCGTTTCAAGGTTCACATGGAAGGTTCTGTTAATGGTCATGAGTTCGAAATAGAAGGT
GAGGGCGAAGGGCGACCATACGAAGCATTTCAAACTGCTAAACTCAAGGTAACTAAAGGCGGTCCTCTTC
CATTTGCCTGGGATATATTGTCACCTCAGTTCATGTATGGTTCAAAAGTTTACATTAAACATCCAGCGGA
TATCCCTGACTACTTTAAACTGTCTTTCCCTGAAGGTTTTAGATGGGAAAGAGTTATGAACTTCGAAGAT
GGTGGAATTATTCACGTCAATCAAGATTCAAGTTTACAGGATGGCGTCTTTATCTACAAGGTGAAGTTGA
GAGGAACAAATTTTCCATCCGATGGGCCAGTTATGCAAAAGAAAACTATGGGCTGGGAAGCCTCTGAAGA
GAGAATGTACCCAGAGGACGGAGCCTTAAAAAGTGAAATCAAAAAGAGATTGAAGTTGAAGGATGGTGGG
CACTATGCAGCAGAAGTGAAAACGACATATAAGGCTAAAAAGCCTGTCCAACTACCAGGAGCTTATATTG
TGGACATCAAACTTGACATAGTAAGCCATAACGAAGATTACACCATCGTTGAACAATACGAGAGAGCTGA
AGGTAGGCATTCCACAGGAGGCATGGACGAACTATACAAATAAGGCGCGCCACTTCTAAATAAGCGAATT
TCTTATGATTTATGATTTTTATTATTAAATAAGTTATAAAAAAAA
