>Addgene plasmid #44957 | pFA6a-link-yomApple-Kan | addgene partial sequence | sequence record 63715 | T7 5'-TAATACGACTCACTATAGGG-3'
GATCTGATATCATCGATGAATTCGAGCTCGTTTAAACTGGATGGCGGCGTTAGTATCGAATCGACAGCAG
TATAGCGACCAGCATTCACATACGATTGACGCATGATATTACTTTCTGCGCACTTAACTTCGCATCTGGG
CAGATGATGTCGAGGCGAAAAAAAATATAAATCACGCTAACATTTGATTAAAATAGAACAACTACAATAT
AAAAAAACTATACAAATGACAAGTTCTTGAAAACAAGAATCTTTTTATTGTCAGTACTGATTAGAAAAAC
TCATCGAGCATCAAATGAAACTGCAATTTATTCATATCAGGATTATCAATACCATATTTTTGAAAAAGCC
GTTTCTGTAATGAAGGAGAAAACTCACCGAGGCAGTTCCATAGGATGGCAAGATCCTGGTATCGGTCTGC
GATTCCGACTCGTCCAACATCAATACAACCTATTAATTTCCCCTCGTCAAAAATAAGGTTATCAAGTGAG
AAATCACCATGAGTGACGACTGAATCCGGTGAGAATGGCAAAAGCTTATGCATTTCTTTCCAGACTTGTT
CAACAGGCCAGCCATTACGCTCGTCATCAAAATCACTCGCATCAACCAAACCGTTATTCATTCGTGATTG
CGCCTGAGCGAGACGAAATACGCGATCGCTGTTAAAAGGACAATTACAAACAGGAATCGAATGCAACCGG
CGCAGGAACACTGCCAGCGCATCAACAATATTTTCACCTGAATCAGGATATTCTTCTAATACCTGGAATG
CTGTTTTGCCGGGGATCGCAGTGGTGAGTA
